>Addgene plasmid #53884 | PSMG1_pCSdest | addgene partial sequence | sequence record 95327 | EBV-rev 5'-GTGGTTTGTCCAAACTCATC-3'
GACTCACTATAGTTCTAGAGGCTCGAGAGGATCACCACTTTGTACAAGAAAGCTGGGTTCTATGTATAAA
TGTTACTCTGAATCTCATTTGTTGTCATCAATTTCTTTAGTATCTCAGTGCTTTGGGGAATATTCTTAAC
CAAACCCTTCAAGCTTCTGGTAGAAAGTATAGGCTTAAAAGCTTCCACTGTGATTAGGTCTAATTTCATC
ACATCAGTATAACACAAGTACAGAATTGCCGGGATTTTCCATACTTGACAGTAGCTTAGAACTGCTGCAG
GAAGGTCGTGTACTATATTCGGTTGTTCTAGCAATGGACAACACGCCGAGTCTTTGAAATTCTGTGTTTT
TAGGGCTCTCAGGAAAGGAGAAGGAAGGCTGCCGGTGGATTCTGAGGTTTTATAATCGGTAACATGTCGA
CATGTGAGAATAGTTATCTGCATGTTCTTCCTTGGACAAGAGCCAAAAACCTTTTCCAGCCACTGATACT
GTTGATCTTCTGCAACATAGCAACTGCACTGACAGAGAAAAACCGAGGGATTGGATTTTAGATGATAAAA
CACACAAAAAGCCTCTGTGGAGGACAGATGTGTAGTGTCTGTTGTTCTACACCATTCATTCCAGAGTTTA
GCACAACCAACTTCCTCCCAGACTCCTGAATTCATAACAAATGATGACAGAAATGCTACTGCATTATTTC
CTATAGCAATTATAAACTTGGAGCACGGATATTTTTCTAGCAAAGAAACTTCCAAAGATGTTTTTGTTTG
TCTTCGAAGGAGCCGCACTTCCCTCTTCCGCGCCAGCTGCAGACGCACCTCCCTGTCCTCGGGCGTCTCC
CTCCG
