>Addgene plasmid #53884 | PSMG1_pCSdest | addgene partial sequence | sequence record 95981 | CMV-F 5'-CGCAAATGGGCGGTAGGCGTG-3'
GCATGCTCGTTTAGGGAACCGCCATTCTGCCTGGGGACGTCGGAGCAAGCTTGATTTAGGTGACACTATA
GAATACAAGCTACTTGTTCTTTTTGCAGGATCCCATCGATTCGAATTCAAGGATCACAAGTTTGTACAAA
AAAGCAGGCACCATGGCGGCCACGTTCTTCGGAGAGGTGGTGAAGGCGCCGTGCCGAGCTGGGACTGAGG
ACGAAGAGGAGGAGGAGGAGGGGCGGAGGGAGACGCCCGAGGACAGGGAGGTGCGTCTGCAGCTGGCGCG
GAAGAGGGAAGTGCGGCTCCTTCGAAGACAAACAAAAACATCTTTGGAAGTTTCTTTGCTAGAAAAATAT
CCGTGCTCCAAGTTTATAATTGCTATAGGAAATAATGCAGTAGCATTTCTGTCATCATTTGTTATGAATT
CAGGAGTCTGGGAGGAAGTTGGTTGTGCTAAACTCTGGAATGAATGGTGTAGAACAACAGACACTACACA
TCTGTCCTCCACAGAGGCTTTTTGTGTGTTTTATCATCTAAAATCCAATCCCTCGGTTTTTCTCTGTCAG
TGCAGTTGCTATGTTGCAGAAGATCAACAGTATCAGTGGCTGGAAAAGGTTTTTGGCTCTTGTCCAAGGA
AGAACATGCAGATAACTATTCTCACATGTCGACATGTTACCGATTATAAAACCTCAGAATCCACCGGCAG
CCTTCCTTCTCCTTTCCTGAGAGCCCTAAAAACACAGAATTTCAAAGACTCGGCGTGTTGTCCATTGCTA
GAACAACCGAATATAGTACACGACCTTCCTGCAGCAGTTCTAAGCTACTGTC
