[The description below was written by a language model from this plasmid's Addgene catalogue record.]
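Description:
PSMG1_pCSdest is a Gateway-derived expression clone in which the human PSMG1 coding sequence (also known as DSCR2, a chromosome 21 gene encoding proteasome assembly chaperone 1) has been recombined into the pCSDest destination vector, a Gateway-adapted member of the pCS2 family. The insert is recorded as 867 bp in a backbone of about 4.1 kb, and the depositor ties it to the RefSeq transcript for PSMG1. The plasmid is catalogued as a mammalian expression vector, is maintained at high copy in standard E. coli cloning strains, and is selected with ampicillin. The record does not list an origin of replication, a polyadenylation signal or any epitope tag or reporter fusion, and no feature table is provided, so these details cannot be confirmed here.

Two promoters sit upstream of the insert, and they serve different purposes. The CMV promoter drives constitutive transcription by RNA polymerase II when the DNA is introduced into vertebrate cells. The SP6 phage promoter allows in vitro transcription of the open reading frame to make synthetic mRNA. This dual arrangement suits embryo microinjection work, and the associated publication describes a survey of how expression of human chromosome 21 genes affects early development in zebrafish. The construct therefore appears to be one of a set of chromosome 21 clones used for such overexpression in zebrafish embryos, an approach relevant to gene dosage effects in Down syndrome, and it could also be used for direct expression of PSMG1 in cultured cells.
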