Addgene plasmid #53884: PSMG1_pCSdest
Depositing lab: Roger Reeves. Depositing organization: Johns Hopkins University and School of Medicine. Publication: Survey of Human Chromosome 21 Gene Expression Effects on Early Development in Danio rerio. Edie S, Zaghloul NA, Leitch CC, Klinedinst DK, Lebron J, Thole JF, McCallion AS, Katsanis N, Reeves RH. G3 (Bethesda). 2018 Jul 2;8(7):2215-2223. doi: 10.1534/g3.118.200144. PubMed 29760202.
Backbone
  Vector backbone: pCSDest
  Backbone manufacturer: Lawson Lab (Addgene Plasmid 22423)
  Backbone size w/o insert (bp): 4095
  Vector type: Mammalian Expression
Growth in bacteria
  Bacterial resistance: Ampicillin, 100 μg/mL
  Growth temperature: 37°C
  Growth strain: Top10
  Copy number: High Copy
Gene/Insert
  Gene/Insert name: PSMG1 (alt name: DSCR2)
  Species: H. sapiens (human)
  Insert size (bp): 867
  Entrez Gene: PSMG1 (a.k.a. C21LRP, DSCR2, LRPC21, PAC-1, PAC1)
  Promoter: SP6 and CMV
  Cloning method: Gateway Cloning
  Sequencing primers: 5′ CMV-F; 3′ EBV-Rev
Terms and licenses: Academic/Nonprofit Terms; Industry Terms
Depositor comments: NM_003720
How to cite: PSMG1_pCSdest was a gift from Roger Reeves (Addgene plasmid # 53884 ; http://n2t.net/addgene:53884 ; RRID:Addgene_53884)
